>Addgene plasmid #116133 | pHAGE-BRAF-T599Ffs*13 | addgene full sequence | sequence record 250543 | Addgene NGS Result
GGCTCCGGTGCCCGTCAGTGGGCAGAGCGCACATCGCCCACAGTCCCCGAGAAGTTGGGGGGAGGGGTCG
GCAATTGAACCGGTGCCTAGAGAAGGTGGCGCGGGGTAAACTGGGAAAGTGATGTCGTGTACTGGCTCCG
CCTTTTTCCCGAGGGTGGGGGAGAACCGTATATAAGTGCAGTAGTCGCCGTGAACGTTCTTTTTCGCAAC
GGGTTTGCCGCCAGAACACAGGTAAGTGCCGTGTGTGGTTCCCGCGGGCCTGGCCTCTTTACGGGTTATG
GCCCTTGCGTGCCTTGAATTACTTCCACCTGGCTGCAGTACGTGATTCTTGATCCCGAGCTTCGGGTTGG
AAGTGGGTGGGAGAGTTCGAGGCCTTGCGCTTAAGGAGCCCCTTCGCCTCGTGCTTGAGTTGAGGCCTGG
CCTGGGCGCTGGGGCCGCCGCGTGCGAATCTGGTGGCACCTTCGCGCCTGTCTCGCTGCTTTCGATAAGT
CTCTAGCCATTTAAAATTTTTGATGACCTGCTGCGACGCTTTTTTTCTGGCAAGATAGTCTTGTAAATGC
GGGCCAAGATCTGCACACTGGTATTTCGGTTTTTGGGGCCGCGGGCGGCGACGGGGCCCGTGCGTCCCAG
CGCACATGTTCGGCGAGGCGGGGCCTGCGAGCGCGGCCACCGAGAATCGGACGGGGGTAGTCTCAAGCTG
GCCGGCCTGCTCTGGTGCCTGGCCTCGCGCCGCCGTGTATCGCCCCGCCCTGGGCGGCAAGGCTGGCCCG
GTCGGCACCAGTTGCGTGAGCGGAAAGATGGCCGCTTCCCGGCCCTGCTGCAGGGAGCTCAAAATGGAGG
ACGCGGCGCTCGGGAGAGCGGGCGGGTGAGTCACCCACACAAAGGAAAAGGGCCTTTCCGTCCTCAGCCG
TCGCTTCATGTGACTCCACGGAGTACCGGGCGCCGTCCAGGCACCTCGATTAGTTCTCGAGCTTTTGGAG
TACGTCGTCTTTAGGTTGGGGGGAGGGGTTTTATGCGATGGAGTTTCCCCACACTGAGTGGGTGGAGACT
GAAGTTAGGCCAGCTTGGCACTTGATGTAATTCTCCTTGGAATTTGCCCTTTTTGAGTTTGGATCTTGGT
TCATTCTCAAGCCTCAGACAGTGGTTCAAAGTTTTTTTCTTCCATTTCAGGTGTCGTGAAGCGGCCCTGC
AGATATCAACAAGTTTGTACAAAAAAGCAGGCACCATGGCGGCGCTGAGCGGTGGCGGTGGTGGCGGCGC
GGAGCCGGGCCAGGCTCTGTTCAACGGGGACATGGAGCCCGAGGCCGGCGCCGGCGCCGGCGCCGCGGCC
TCTTCGGCTGCGGACCCTGCCATTCCGGAGGAGGTGTGGAATATCAAACAAATGATTAAGTTGACACAGG
AACATATAGAGGCCCTATTGGACAAATTTGGTGGGGAGCATAATCCACCATCAATATATCTGGAGGCCTA
TGAAGAATACACCAGCAAGCTAGATGCACTCCAACAAAGAGAACAACAGTTATTGGAATCTCTGGGGAAC
GGAACTGATTTTTCTGTTTCTAGCTCTGCATCAATGGATACCGTTACATCTTCTTCCTCTTCTAGCCTTT
CAGTGCTACCTTCATCTCTTTCAGTTTTTCAAAATCCCACAGATGTGGCACGGAGCAACCCCAAGTCACC
ACAAAAACCTATCGTTAGAGTCTTCCTGCCCAACAAACAGAGGACAGTGGTACCTGCAAGGTGTGGAGTT
ACAGTCCGAGACAGTCTAAAGAAAGCACTGATGATGAGAGGTCTAATCCCAGAGTGCTGTGCTGTTTACA
GAATTCAGGATGGAGAGAAGAAACCAATTGGTTGGGACACTGATATTTCCTGGCTTACTGGAGAAGAATT
GCATGTGGAAGTGTTGGAGAATGTTCCACTTACAACACACAACTTTGTACGAAAAACGTTTTTCACCTTA
GCATTTTGTGACTTTTGTCGAAAGCTGCTTTTCCAGGGTTTCCGCTGTCAAACATGTGGTTATAAATTTC
ACCAGCGTTGTAGTACAGAAGTTCCACTGATGTGTGTTAATTATGACCAACTTGATTTGCTGTTTGTCTC
CAAGTTCTTTGAACACCACCCAATACCACAGGAAGAGGCGTCCTTAGCAGAGACTGCCCTAACATCTGGA
TCATCCCCTTCCGCACCCGCCTCGGACTCTATTGGGCCCCAAATTCTCACCAGTCCGTCTCCTTCAAAAT
CCATTCCAATTCCACAGCCCTTCCGACCAGCAGATGAAGATCATCGAAATCAATTTGGGCAACGAGACCG
ATCCTCATCAGCTCCCAATGTGCATATAAACACAATAGAACCTGTCAATATTGATGACTTGATTAGAGAC
CAAGGATTTCGTGGTGATGGAGGATCAACCACAGGTTTGTCTGCTACCCCCCCTGCCTCATTACCTGGCT
CACTAACTAACGTGAAAGCCTTACAGAAATCTCCAGGACCTCAGCGAGAAAGGAAGTCATCTTCATCCTC
AGAAGACAGGAATCGAATGAAAACACTTGGTAGACGGGACTCGAGTGATGATTGGGAGATTCCTGATGGG
CAGATTACAGTGGGACAAAGAATTGGATCTGGATCATTTGGAACAGTCTACAAGGGAAAGTGGCATGGTG
ATGTGGCAGTGAAAATGTTGAATGTGACAGCACCTACACCTCAGCAGTTACAAGCCTTCAAAAATGAAGT
AGGAGTACTCAGGAAAACACGACATGTGAATATCCTACTCTTCATGGGCTATTCCACAAAGCCACAACTG
GCTATTGTTACCCAGTGGTGTGAGGGCTCCAGCTTGTATCACCATCTCCATATCATTGAGACCAAATTTG
AGATGATCAAACTTATAGATATTGCACGACAGACTGCACAGGGCATGGATTACTTACACGCCAAGTCAAT
CATCCACAGAGACCTCAAGAGTAATAATATATTTCTTCATGAAGACCTCACAGTAAAAATAGGTGATTTT
GGTCTAGCGTTCAGTGAAATCTCGATGGAGTGGGTCCCATCAGTTTGAACAGTTGTCTGGATCCATTTTG
TGGATGGCACCAGAAGTCATCAGAATGCAAGATAAAAATCCATACAGCTTTCAGTCAGATGTATATGCAT
TTGGAATTGTTCTGTATGAATTGATGACTGGACAGTTACCTTATTCAAACATCAACAACAGGGACCAGAT
AATTTTTATGGTGGGACGAGGATACCTGTCTCCAGATCTCAGTAAGGTACGGAGTAACTGTCCAAAAGCC
ATGAAGAGATTAATGGCAGAGTGCCTCAAAAAGAAAAGAGATGAGAGACCACTCTTTCCCCAAATTCTCG
CCTCTATTGAGCTGCTGGCCCGCTCATTGCCAAAAATTCACCGCAGTGCATCAGAACCCTCCTTGAATCG
GGCTGGTTTCCAAACAGAGGATTTTAGTCTATATGCTTGTGCTTCTCCAAAAACACCCATCCAGGCAGGG
GGATATGGTGCGTTTCCTGTCCACTAGAACCCAGCTTTCTTGTACAAAGTGGTGATATCCAATTAACCCT
CACTAAAGGTTGTGATAGTAGTTAGATATTTGTCCCTATAGTGAGTCGTATTACCACCCAACTTTTCTAT
ACAAAGTGGTTGATATCCAGCACAGTGGCGGCCGCTCGAGTCTAGAGGGCCCGCGGTTCGAAGGTAAGCC
TATCCCTAACCCTCTCCTCGGTCTCGATTCTACGCGTACCGGTTAGTAATGAGATCCCTCCCCCCCCCNT
AACGTTACTGGCCGAAGCCGCTTGGAATAAGGCCGGTGTGCGTTTGTCTATATGTTATTTTCCACCATAT
TGCCGTCTTTTGGCAATGTGAGGGCCCGGAAACCTGGCCCTGTCTTCTTGACGAGCATTCCTAGGGGTCT
TTCCCCTCTCGCCAAAGGAATGCAAGGTCTGTTGAATGTCGTGAAGGAAGCAGTTCCTCTGGAAGCTTCT
TGAAGACAAACAACGTCTGTAGCGACCCTTTGCAGGCAGCGGAACCCCCCACCTGGCGACAGGTGCCTCT
GCGGCCAAAAGCCACGTGTATAAGATACACCTGCAAAGGCGGCACAACCCCAGTGCCACGTTGTGAGTTG
GATAGTTGTGGAAAGAGTCAAATGGCTCTCCTCAAGCGTATTCAACAAGGGGCTGAAGGATGCCCAGAAG
GTACCCCATTGTATGGGATCTGATCTGGGGCCTCGGTGCACATGCTTTACATGTGTTTAGTCGAGGTTAA
AAAAACGTCTAGGCCCCCCGAACCACGGGGACGTGGTTTTCCTTTGAAAAACACGATGATAATATGGCCA
CACATATGACCGAGTACAAGCCCACGGTGCGCCTCGCCACCCGCGACGACGTCCCCAGGGCCGTACGCAC
CCTCGCCGCCGCGTTCGCCGACTACCCCGCCACGCGCCACACCGTCGATCCGGACCGCCACATCGAGCGG
GTCACCGAGCTGCAAGAACTCTTCCTCACGCGCGTCGGGCTCGACATCGGCAAGGTGTGGGTCGCGGACG
ACGGCGCCGCGGTGGCGGTCTGGACCACGCCGGAGAGCGTCGAAGCGGGGGCGGTGTTCGCCGAGATCGG
CCCGCGCATGGCCGAGTTGAGCGGTTCCCGGCTGGCCGCGCAGCAACAGATGGAAGGCCTCCTGGCGCCG
CACCGGCCCAAGGAGCCCGCGTGGTTCCTGGCCACCGTCGGCGTCTCGCCCGACCACCAGGGCAAGGGTC
TGGGCAGCGCCGTCGTGCTCCCCGGAGTGGAGGCGGCCGAGCGCGCCGGGGTGCCCGCCTTCCTGGAGAC
CTCCGCGCCCCGCAACCTCCCCTTCTACGAGCGGCTCGGCTTCACCGTCACCGCCGACGTCGAGGTGCCC
GAAGGACCGCGCACCTGGTGCATGACCCGCAAGCCCGGTGCCTAAATCGATAGATCCTAATCAACCTCTG
GATTACAAAATTTGTGAAAGATTGACTGGTATTCTTAACTATGTTGCTCCTTTTACGCTATGTGGATACG
CTGCTTTAATGCCTTTGTATCATGCTATTGCTTCCCGTATGGCTTTCATTTTCTCCTCCTTGTATAAATC
CTGGTTGCTGTCTCTTTATGAGGAGTTGTGGCCCGTTGTCAGGCAACGTGGCGTGGTGTGCACTGTGTTT
GCTGACGCAACCCCCACTGGTTGGGGCATTGCCACCACCTGTCAGCTCCTTTCCGGGACTTTCGCTTTCC
CCCTCCCTATTGCCACGGCGGAACTCATCGCCGCCTGCCTTGCCCGCTGCTGGACAGGGGCTCGGCTGTT
GGGCACTGACAATTCCGTGGTGTTGTCGGGGAAATCATCGTCCTTTCCTTGGCTGCTCGCCTGTGTTGCC
ACCTGGATTCTGCGCGGGACGTCCTTCTGCTACGTCCCTTCGGCCCTCAATCCAGCGGACCTTCCTTCCC
GCGGCCTGCTGCCGGCTCTGCGGCCTCTTCCGCGTCTTCGCCTTCGCCCTCAGACGAGTCGGATCTCCCT
TTGGGCCGCCTCCCCGCCTGAGATCCTTTAAGACCAATGACTTACAAGGCAGCTGTAGATCTTAGCCACT
TTTTAAAAGAAAAGGGGGGACTGGAAGGGCTAATTCACTCCCAACGAAGACAAGATCTGCTTTTTGCTTG
TACTGGGTCTCTCTGGTTAGACCAGATCTGAGCCTGGGAGCTCTCTGGCTAACTAGGGAACCCACTGCTT
AAGCCTCAATAAAGCTTGCCTTGAGTGCTTCAAGTAGTGTGTGCCCGTCTGTTGTGTGACTCTGGTAACT
AGAGATCCCTCAGACCCTTTTAGTCAGTGTGGAAAATCTCTAGCAGTAGTAGTTCATGTCATCTTATTAT
TCAGTATTTATAACTTGCAAAGAAATGAATATCAGAGAGTGAGAGGCCCGGGTTAATTAAGGAAAGGGCT
AGATCATTCTTGAAGACGAAAGGGCCTCGTGATACGCCTATTTTTATAGGTTAATGTCATGATAATAATG
GTTTCTTAGACGTCAGGTGGCACTTTTCGGGGAAATGTGCGCGGAACCCCTATTTGTTTATTTTTCTAAA
TACATTCAAATATGTATCCGCTCATGAGACAATAACCCTGATAAATGCTTCAATAATATTGAAAAAGGAA
GAGTATGAGTATTCAACATTTCCGTGTCGCCCTTATTCCCTTTTTTGCGGCATTTTGCCTTCCTGTTTTT
GCTCACCCAGAAACGCTGGTGAAAGTAAAAGATGCTGAAGATCAGTTGGGTGCACGAGTGGGTTACATCG
AACTGGATCTCAACAGCGGTAAGATCCTTGAGAGTTTTCGCCCCGAAGAACGTTTTCCAATGATGAGCAC
TTTTAAAGTTCTGCTATGTGGCGCGGTATTATCCCGTGTTGACGCCGGGCAAGAGCAACTCGGTCGCCGC
ATACACTATTCTCAGAATGACTTGGTTGAGTACTCACCAGTCACAGAAAAGCATCTTACGGATGGCATGA
CAGTAAGAGAATTATGCAGTGCTGCCATAACCATGAGTGATAACACTGCGGCCAACTTACTTCTGACAAC
GATCGGAGGACCGAAGGAGCTAACCGCTTTTTTGCACAACATGGGGGATCATGTAACTCGCCTTGATCGT
TGGGAACCGGAGCTGAATGAAGCCATACCAAACGACGAGCGTGACACCACGATGCCTGTAGCAATGGCAA
CAACGTTGCGCAAACTATTAACTGGCGAACTACTTACTCTAGCTTCCCGGCAACAATTAATAGACTGGAT
GGAGGCGGATAAAGTTGCAGGACCACTTCTGCGCTCGGCCCTTCCGGCTGGCTGGTTTATTGCTGATAAA
TCTGGAGCCGGTGAGCGTGGGTCTCGCGGTATCATTGCAGCACTGGGGCCAGATGGTAAGCCCTCCCGTA
TCGTAGTTATCTACACGACGGGGAGTCAGGCAACTATGGATGAACGAAATAGACAGATCGCTGAGATAGG
TGCCTCACTGATTAAGCATTGGTAACTGTCAGACCAAGTTTACTCATATATACTTTAGATTGATTTAAAA
CTTCATTTTTAATTTAAAAGGATCTAGGTGAAGATCCTTTTTGATAATCTCATGACCAAAATCCCTTAAC
GTGAGTTTTCGTTCCACTGAGCGTCAGACCCCGTAGAAAAGATCAAAGGATCTTCTTGAGATCCTTTTTT
TCTGCGCGTAATCTGCTGCTTGCAAACAAAAAAACCACCGCTACCAGCGGTGGTTTGTTTGCCGGATCAA
GAGCTACCAACTCTTTTTCCGAAGGTAACTGGCTTCAGCAGAGCGCAGATACCAAATACTGTTCTTCTAG
TGTAGCCGTAGTTAGGCCACCACTTCAAGAACTCTGTAGCACCGCCTACATACCTCGCTCTGCTAATCCT
GTTACCAGTGGCTGCTGCCAGTGGCGATAAGTCGTGTCTTACCGGGTTGGACTCAAGACGATAGTTACCG
GATAAGGCGCAGCGGTCGGGCTGAACGGGGGGTTCGTGCACACAGCCCAGCTTGGAGCGAACGACCTACA
CCGAACTGAGATACCTACAGCGTGAGCTATGAGAAAGCGCCACGCTTCCCGAAGGGAGAAAGGCGGACAG
GTATCCGGTAAGCGGCAGGGTCGGAACAGGAGAGCGCACGAGGGAGCTTCCAGGGGGAAACGCCTGGTAT
CTTTATAGTCCTGTCGGGTTTCGCCACCTCTGACTTGAGCGTCGATTTTTGTGATGCTCGTCAGGGGGGC
GGAGCCTATGGAAAAACGCCAGCAACGCGGCCTTTTTACGGTTCCTGGCCTTTTGCTGGCCTTTTGCTCA
CATGTTCTTTCCTGCGTTATCCCCTGATTCTGTGGATAACCGTATTACCGCCTTTGAGTGAGCTGATACC
GCTCGCCGCAGCCGAACGACCGAGCGCAGCGAGTCAGTGAGCGAGGAAGCGGAAGAGCGCCCAATACGCA
AACCGCCTCTCCCCGCGCGTTGGCCGATTCATTAATGCAGCAAGCTCATGGCTGACTAATTTTTTTTATT
TATGCAGAGGCCGAGGCCGCCTCGGCCTCTGAGCTATTCCAGAAGTAGTGAGGAGGCTTTTTTGGAGGCC
TAGGCTTTTGCAAAAAGCTCCCCGTGGCACGACAGGTTTCCCGACTGGAAAGCGGGCAGTGAGCGCAACG
CAATTAATGTGAGTTAGCTCACTCATTAGGCACCCCAGGCTTTACACTTTATGCTTCCGGCTCGTATGTT
GTGTGGAATTGTGAGCGGATAACAATTTCACACAGGAAACAGCTATGACATGATTACGAATTTCACAAAT
AAAGCATTTTTTTCACTGCATTCTAGTTGTGGTTTGTCCAAACTCATCAATGTATCTTATCATGTCTGGA
TCAACTGGATAACTCAAGCTAACCAAAATCATCCCAAACTTCCCACCCCATACCCTATTACCACTGCCAA
TTACCTGTGGTTTCATTTACTCTAAACCTGTGATTCCTCTGAATTATTTTCATTTTAAAGAAATTGTATT
TGTTAAATATGTACTACAAACTTAGTAGTTGGAAGGGCTAATTCACTCCCAAAGAAGACAAGATATCCTT
GATCTGTGGATCTACCACACACAAGGCTACTTCCCTGATTAGCAGAACTACACACCAGGGCCAGGGGTCA
GATATCCACTGACCTTTGGATGGTGCTACAAGCTAGTACCAGTTGAGCCAGATAAGGTAGAAGAGGCCAA
TAAAGGAGAGAACACCAGCTTGTTACACCCTGTGAGCCTGCATGGGATGGATGACCCGGAGAGAGAAGTG
TTAGAGTGGAGGTTTGACAGCCGCCTAGCATTTCATCACGTGGCCCGAGAGCTGCATCCGGAGTACTTCA
AGAACTGCTGATATCGAGCTTGCTACAAGGGACTTTCCGCTGGGGACTTTCCAGGGAGGCGTGGCCTGGG
CGGGACTGGGGAGTGGCGAGCCCTCAGATCCTGCATATAAGCAGCTGCTTTTTGCCTGTACTGGGTCTCT
CTGGTTAGACCAGATCTGAGCCTGGGAGCTCTCTGGCTAACTAGGGAACCCACTGCTTAAGCCTCAATAA
AGCTTGCCTTGAGTGCTTCAAGTAGTGTGTGCCCGTCTGTTGTGTGACTCTGGTAACTAGAGATCCCTCA
GACCCTTTTAGTCAGTGTGGAAAATCTCTAGCAGTGGCGCCCGAACAGGGACTTGAAAGCGAAAGGGAAA
CCAGAGGAGCTCTCTCGACGCAGGACTCGGCTTGCTGAAGCGCGCACGGCAAGAGGCGAGGGGCGGCGAC
TGGTGAGTACGCCAAAAATTTTGACTAGCGGAGGCTAGAAGGAGAGAGATGGGTGCGAGAGCGTCAGTAT
TAAGCGGGGGAGAATTAGATCGCGATGGGAAAAAATTCGGTTAAGGCCAGGGGGAAAGAAAAAATATAAA
TTAAAACATATAGTATGGGCAAGCAGGGAGCTAGAACGATTCGCAGTTAATCCTGGCCTGTTAGAAACAT
CAGAAGGCTGTAGACAAATACTGGGACAGCTACAACCATCCCTTCAGACAGGATCAGAAGAACTTAGATC
ATTATATAATACAGTAGCAACCCTCTATTGTGTGCATCAAAGGATAGAGATAAAAGACACCAAGGAAGCT
TTAGACAAGATAGAGGAAGAGCAAAACAAAAGTAAGACCACCGCACAGCAAGCGGCCGGCCGCTGATCTT
CAGACCTGGAGGAGGAGATATGAGGGACAATTGGAGAAGTGAATTATATAAATATAAAGTAGTAAAAATT
GAACCATTAGGAGTAGCACCCACCAAGGCAAAGAGAAGAGTGGTGCAGAGAGAAAAAAGAGCAGTGGGAA
TAGGAGCTTTGTTCCTTGGGTTCTTGGGAGCAGCAGGAAGCACTATGGGCGCAGCGTCAATGACGCTGAC
GGTACAGGCCAGACAATTATTGTCTGGTATAGTGCAGCAGCAGAACAATTTGCTGAGGGCTATTGAGGCG
CAACAGCATCTGTTGCAACTCACAGTCTGGGGCATCAAGCAGCTCCAGGCAAGAATCCTGGCTGTGGAAA
GATACCTAAAGGATCAACAGCTCCTGGGGATTTGGGGTTGCTCTGGAAAACTCATTTGCACCACTGCTGT
GCCTTGGAATGCTAGTTGGAGTAATAAATCTCTGGAACAGATTTGGAATCACACGACCTGGATGGAGTGG
GACAGAGAAATTAACAATTACACAAGCTTAATACACTCCTTAATTGAAGAATCGCAAAACCAGCAAGAAA
AGAATGAACAAGAATTATTGGAATTAGATAAATGGGCAAGTTTGTGGAATTGGTTTAACATAACAAATTG
GCTGTGGTATATAAAATTATTCATAATGATAGTAGGAGGCTTGGTAGGTTTAAGAATAGTTTTTGCTGTA
CTTTCTATAGTGAATAGAGTTAGGCAGGGATATTCACCATTATCGTTTCAGACCCACCTCCCAACCCCGA
GGGGACCCGACAGGCCCGAAGGAATAGAAGAAGAAGGTGGAGAGAGAGACAGAGACAGATCCATTCGATT
AGTGAACGGATCTCGACGGTATCGCCGAATTCACAAATGGCAGTATTCATCCACAATTTTAAAAGAAAAG
GGGGGATTGGGGGGTACAGTGCAGGGGAAAGAATAGTAGACATAATAGCAACAGACATACAAACTAAAGA
ATTACAAAAACAAATTACAAAAATTCAAAATTTTCGGGTTTATTACAGGGACAGCAGAGATCCAGTTTGG
ACTAGTCGTGA
Features (pLannotate 1.2.2; 31 found; start..end, strand, type, name):
      1..1179    +  promoter       EF-1α promoter: strong constitutive promoter for human elongation factor EF-1α
   1200..1220    +  protein_bind   attB1: mutant version of attB; core recombination site for the Gateway® BP reaction BP Clonase™
   1226..3019    +  CDS            BRAF (fragment): BRAF_HUMAN - Also known as BRAF1, RAFB1. Experimental evidence at protein level: Swiss-Prot protein existence level 1. Protein kinase involved in the transduction of mitogenic signals from the cell membrane to the nucleus (Probable). Phosphorylates MAP2K1, and thereby activates the MAP kinase signal transduction pathway (PubMed:21441910, PubMed:29433126). May play a role in the postsynaptic responses of hippocampal neurons (PubMed:1508179). From Homo sapiens (Human).
   3021..3524    +  CDS            Braf (fragment): BRAF_MOUSE - Also known as B-raf. Experimental evidence at protein level: Swiss-Prot protein existence level 1. Involved in the transduction of mitogenic signals from the cell membrane to the nucleus. Phosphorylates MAP2K1, and thereby activates the MAP kinase signal transduction pathway. May play a role in the postsynaptic responses of hippocampal neurons. From Mus musculus (Mouse).
   3529..3553    -  protein_bind   attB2: mutant version of attB; recombination site for the Gateway® BP reaction BP Clonase™
   3561..3579    +  promoter       T3 promoter: promoter for bacteriophage T3 RNA polymerase
   3605..3623    -  promoter       T7 promoter: promoter for bacteriophage T7 RNA polymerase
   3629..3647    -  protein_bind   attB4 (fragment): mutant version of attB; core recombination site for the Gateway® BP reaction BP Clonase™
   3703..3744    +  CDS            V5 tag: epitope tag from simian virus 5
   3870..4332    +  misc_feature   IRES: internal ribosome entry site (IRES) of the encephalomyocarditis virus (EMCV)
   4346..4943    +  CDS            PuroR (fragment): puromycin N-acetyltransferase; pac from Streptomyces; confers resistance to puromycin
   4959..5547    +  misc_feature   WPRE: woodchuck hepatitis virus posttranscriptional regulatory element
   5555..5620    +  CDS            nef (fragment): NEF_HV1Z2 - Experimental evidence at protein level: Swiss-Prot protein existence level 1. Extracellular Nef protein targets CD4(+) T-lymphocytes for apoptosis by interacting with CXCR4 surface receptors. From Human immunodeficiency virus type 1 group M subtype D (isolate Z2/CDC-Z34) (HIV-1).
   5622..5855    +  LTR            3' LTR (ΔU3): self-inactivating 3' long terminal repeat (LTR) from HIV-1
   6060..6164    +  promoter       AmpR promoter: bla
   6165..7025    +  CDS            AmpR: β-lactamase; bla; confers resistance to ampicillin, carbenicillin, and related antibiotics
   7196..7784    +  rep_origin     ori: high-copy-number ColE1/pMB1/pBR322/pUC origin of replication
   7967..8021    +  CDS            lacI (fragment): lac repressor; lacI; The lac repressor binds to the lac operator to inhibit transcription in E. coli. This inhibition can be relieved by adding lactose or isopropyl-β-D-thiogalactopyranoside (IPTG).
   8027..8120    +  rep_origin     SV40 ori (fragment): SV40 origin of replication
   8145..8182    +  CDS            lacI (fragment): lac repressor; lacI; The lac repressor binds to the lac operator to inhibit transcription in E. coli. This inhibition can be relieved by adding lactose or isopropyl-β-D-thiogalactopyranoside (IPTG).
   8195..8216    +  protein_bind   CAP binding site: CAP binding activates transcription in the presence of cAMP. E. coli catabolite activator protein
   8231..8261    +  promoter       lac promoter: promoter for the E. coli lac operon
   8265..8287    +  protein_bind   lac operator (fragment): The lac repressor binds to the lac operator to inhibit transcription in E. coli. This inhibition can be relieved by adding lactose or isopropyl-β-D-thiogalactopyranoside (IPTG). lac repressor encoded by lacI
   8319..8402    +  polyA_signal   SV40 poly(A) signal (fragment): SV40 polyadenylation signal
   8569..8898    +  CDS            nef (fragment): NEF_HV1BR - Experimental evidence at protein level: Swiss-Prot protein existence level 1. Extracellular Nef protein targets CD4(+) T-lymphocytes for apoptosis by interacting with CXCR4 surface receptors (PubMed:14990729). From Human immunodeficiency virus type 1 group M subtype B (isolate BRU/LAI) (HIV-1).
   8946..9203    +  LTR            5' LTR (truncated): truncated 5' long terminal repeat (LTR) from HIV-1
   9250..9375    +  misc_feature   HIV-1 Ψ: packaging signal of human immunodeficiency virus type 1
   9359..9697    +  CDS            HIV-1 gag (fragment): gag protein from human immunodeficiency virus 1; gag
   9872..10105   +  misc_feature   RRE: The Rev response element (RRE) of HIV-1 allows for Rev-dependent mRNA export from the nucleus to the cytoplasm.
  10482..10582   +  CDS            Rev (fragment): human immunodeficiency virus 1 (HIV-1) Rev protein; rev; enhances nuclear export of unspliced and incompletely spliced viral mRNAs
  10627..10744   +  misc_feature   cPPT/CTS: central polypurine tract and central termination sequence of HIV-1
