[The description below was written by a language model from this plasmid's Addgene catalogue record and pLannotate feature annotations shown in this document.]
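Description:
pHAGE-BRAF-T599Ffs*13 is an HIV-1–based lentiviral expression plasmid of about 10.8 kb, built on the pHAGE backbone, that delivers a cancer-associated frameshift variant of human BRAF into mammalian cells. It is propagated in E. coli through a high-copy ColE1/pUC-type origin and selected with ampicillin via the bla gene. The viral portion includes a truncated 5' LTR, the Ψ packaging signal with adjoining gag sequence, the RRE for Rev-dependent export of the genomic RNA, the cPPT/CTS, and a self-inactivating ΔU3 3' LTR. Packaging functions are not encoded on the plasmid and must be supplied in trans.

Between the LTRs, the EF-1α promoter drives the BRAF open reading frame, which was introduced by Gateway recombination and is flanked by attB1 and attB2 sites. The annotation splits the insert into two adjacent BRAF matches, one labelled human and one mouse, meeting near the position of codon 599. This pattern is consistent with the recorded T599Ffs*13 frameshift interrupting the reading frame rather than with a chimeric insert. The mutation is predicted to replace the sequence after residue 599 with a short out-of-frame tail and a premature stop, truncating the kinase within its catalytic region. A V5 tag lies downstream of attB2, but because of the early stop it would not be expected to be translated. An EMCV IRES then directs translation of puromycin N-acetyltransferase from the same transcript, which allows selection of transduced cells. A WPRE enhances transcript expression.

The plasmid belongs to a set of constructs made for systematic functional annotation of somatic cancer mutations, in which stable expression of individual variants lets their effects be compared with those of the wild-type gene.
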