Addgene plasmid #116133: pHAGE-BRAF-T599Ffs*13
Purpose: Lentiviral expression of BRAF T599Ffs*13
Depositing lab: Gordon Mills & Kenneth Scott. Depositing organization: Baylor College of Medicine. Publication: Systematic Functional Annotation of Somatic Mutations in Cancer. Ng PK, Li J, Jeong KJ, Shao S, Chen H, Tsang YH, Sengupta S, Wang Z, Bhavana VH, Tran R, Soewito S, Minussi DC, Moreno D, Kong K, Dogruluk T, Lu H, Gao J, Tokheim C, Zhou DC, Johnson AM, Zeng J, Ip CKM, Ju Z, Wester M, Yu S, Li Y, Vellano CP, Schultz N, Karchin R, Ding L, Lu Y, Cheung LWT, Chen K, Shaw KR, Meric-Bernstam F, Scott KL, Yi S, Sahni N, Liang H, Mills GB. Cancer Cell. 2018 Mar 12;33(3):450-462.e10. doi: 10.1016/j.ccell.2018.01.021. PubMed 29533785.
Backbone
  Vector backbone: pHAGE
  Vector type: Lentiviral
Growth in bacteria
  Bacterial resistance: Ampicillin, 100 μg/mL
  Growth temperature: 37°C
  Growth strain: Stbl3
  Copy number: High Copy
Gene/Insert
  Gene/Insert name: BRAF
  Species: H. sapiens (human)
  Mutation: T599Ffs*13
  Entrez Gene: BRAF (a.k.a. B-RAF1, B-raf, BRAF-1, BRAF1, NS7, RAFB1)
  Cloning method: Gateway Cloning
Terms and licenses: Academic/Nonprofit Terms; Industry Terms: Not Available to Industry
How to cite: pHAGE-BRAF-T599Ffs*13 was a gift from Gordon Mills & Kenneth Scott (Addgene plasmid # 116133 ; http://n2t.net/addgene:116133 ; RRID:Addgene_116133)
