>Addgene plasmid #116133 | pHAGE-BRAF-T599Ffs*13 | depositor partial sequence | sequence record 219007 | insert
ATGGCGGCGCTGAGCGGTGGCGGTGGTGGCGGCGCGGAGCCGGGCCAGGCTCTGTTCAACGGGGACATGG
AGCCCGAGGCCGGCGCCGGCGCCGGCGCCGCGGCCTCTTCGGCTGCGGACCCTGCCATTCCGGAGGAGGT
GTGGAATATCAAACAAATGATTAAGTTGACACAGGAACATATAGAGGCCCTATTGGACAAATTTGGTGGG
GAGCATAATCCACCATCAATATATCTGGAGGCCTATGAAGAATACACCAGCAAGCTAGATGCACTCCAAC
AAAGAGAACAACAGTTATTGGAATCTCTGGGGAACGGAACTGATTTTTCTGTTTCTAGCTCTGCATCAAT
GGATACCGTTACATCTTCTTCCTCTTCTAGCCTTTCAGTGCTACCTTCATCTCTTTCAGTTTTTCAAAAT
CCCACAGATGTGGCACGGAGCAACCCCAAGTCACCACAAAAACCTATCGTTAGAGTCTTCCTGCCCAACA
AACAGAGGACAGTGGTACCTGCAAGGTGTGGAGTTACAGTCCGAGACAGTCTAAAGAAAGCACTGATGAT
GAGAGGTCTAATCCCAGAGTGCTGTGCTGTTTACAGAATTCAGGATGGAGAGAAGAAACCAATTGGTTGG
GACACTGATATTTCCTGGCTTACTGGAGAAGAATTGCATGTGGAAGTGTTGGAGAATGTTCCACTTACAA
CACACAACTTTGTACGAAAAACGTTTTTCACCTTAGCATTTTGTGACTTTTGTCGAAAGCTGCTTTTCCA
GGGTTTCCGCTGTCAAACATGTGGTTATAAATTTCACCAGCGTTGTAGTACAGAAGTTCCACTGATGTGT
GTTAATTATGACCAACTTGATTTGCTGTTTGTCTCCAAGTTCTTTGAACACCACCCAATACCACAGGAAG
AGGCGTCCTTAGCAGAGACTGCCCTAACATCTGGATCATCCCCTTCCGCACCCGCCTCGGACTCTATTGG
GCCCCAAATTCTCACCAGTCCGTCTCCTTCAAAATCCATTCCAATTCCACAGCCCTTCCGACCAGCAGAT
GAAGATCATCGAAATCAATTTGGGCAACGAGACCGATCCTCATCAGCTCCCAATGTGCATATAAACACAA
TAGAACCTGTCAATATTGATGACTTGATTAGAGACCAAGGATTTCGTGGTGATGGAGGATCAACCACAGG
TTTGTCTGCTACCCCCCCTGCCTCATTACCTGGCTCACTAACTAACGTGAAAGCCTTACAGAAATCTCCA
GGACCTCAGCGAGAAAGGAAGTCATCTTCATCCTCAGAAGACAGGAATCGAATGAAAACACTTGGTAGAC
GGGACTCGAGTGATGATTGGGAGATTCCTGATGGGCAGATTACAGTGGGACAAAGAATTGGATCTGGATC
ATTTGGAACAGTCTACAAGGGAAAGTGGCATGGTGATGTGGCAGTGAAAATGTTGAATGTGACAGCACCT
ACACCTCAGCAGTTACAAGCCTTCAAAAATGAAGTAGGAGTACTCAGGAAAACACGACATGTGAATATCC
TACTCTTCATGGGCTATTCCACAAAGCCACAACTGGCTATTGTTACCCAGTGGTGTGAGGGCTCCAGCTT
GTATCACCATCTCCATATCATTGAGACCAAATTTGAGATGATCAAACTTATAGATATTGCACGACAGACT
GCACAGGGCATGGATTACTTACACGCCAAGTCAATCATCCACAGAGACCTCAAGAGTAATAATATATTTC
TTCATGAAGACCTCACAGTAAAAATAGGTGATTTTGGTCTAGCGTTCAGTGAAATCTCGATGGAGTGGGT
CCCATCAGTTTGAACAGTTGTCTGGATCCATTTTGTGGATGGCACCAGAAGTCATCAGAATGCAAGATAA
AAATCCATACAGCTTTCAGTCAGATGTATATGCATTTGGAATTGTTCTGTATGAATTGATGACTGGACAG
TTACCTTATTCAAACATCAACAACAGGGACCAGATAATTTTTATGGTGGGACGAGGATACCTGTCTCCAG
ATCTCAGTAAGGTACGGAGTAACTGTCCAAAAGCCATGAAGAGATTAATGGCAGAGTGCCTCAAAAAGAA
AAGAGATGAGAGACCACTCTTTCCCCAAATTCTCGCCTCTATTGAGCTGCTGGCCCGCTCATTGCCAAAA
ATTCACCGCAGTGCATCAGAACCCTCCTTGAATCGGGCTGGTTTCCAAACAGAGGATTTTAGTCTATATG
CTTGTGCTTCTCCAAAAACACCCATCCAGGCAGGGGGATATGGTGCGTTTCCTGTCCACTAG
